Addgene plasmid #115768: pCMV6-XL4 FLAG-CBLN3-Fc
Purpose: Expression of the extracellular domain of CBLN3 with N-terminal FLAG tag and C-terminal hIgG tag.
Depositing lab: Davide Comoletti. Depositing organization: Rutgers, The State University of New Jersey.
Backbone
  Vector backbone: pCMV6-XL4
  Backbone size w/o insert (bp): 111
  Vector type: Mammalian Expression
Growth in bacteria
  Bacterial resistance: Ampicillin, 100 μg/mL
  Growth temperature: 37°C
  Growth strain: DH5alpha
  Copy number: High Copy
Gene/Insert
  Gene/Insert name: CBLN3
  Species: H. sapiens (human)
  Mutation: none
  Entrez Gene: CBLN3 (a.k.a. PRO1486)
  Promoter: CMV
  Tag / fusion protein: FLAG (N terminal on backbone); hIgG/Fc (C terminal on backbone)
  Cloning method: Restriction Enzyme; 5′ cloning site unknown (not destroyed); 3′ cloning site unknown (not destroyed)
  Sequencing primers: 5′ GGA TAG CGG TTT GAC TC; 3′ AAA GCC AGA AGA GGG TCT C
Terms and licenses: Academic/Nonprofit Terms; Industry Terms: Not Available to Industry
Depositor comments: Codon Optimized, FLAG-tag is followed by a NotI site and hIgG-tag is preceeded by a XbaI site. The reverse sequencing primer will sequence the CBLN1 insert only and not the hIgG-tag.
How to cite: pCMV6-XL4 FLAG-CBLN3-Fc was a gift from Davide Comoletti (Addgene plasmid # 115768 ; http://n2t.net/addgene:115768 ; RRID:Addgene_115768)
