[The description below was written by a language model from this plasmid's Addgene catalogue record and pLannotate feature annotations shown in this document.]
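Description:
pCMV6-XL4 FLAG-CBLN3-Fc is a mammalian expression plasmid built on the pCMV6-XL4 backbone for producing a secreted, tagged form of human cerebellin-3 (CBLN3). It is maintained in E. coli as a high-copy plasmid through a ColE1/pUC-type origin and selected with ampicillin via the β-lactamase gene. An f1 phage origin and remnants of a lacZα/lac promoter region are also annotated. No mammalian selection marker appears in the feature table. An SV40 enhancer/early promoter segment lies downstream of the expression cassette, but no coding sequence is annotated behind it. The sequenced record is 6,567 nt, so the catalogue's backbone size of 111 bp is evidently an entry error.

The expression cassette is driven by the CMV immediate-early enhancer and promoter and ends in the human growth hormone polyadenylation signal. The open reading frame begins with a bovine prolactin signal sequence, which directs the product into the secretory pathway. According to the record, this is followed by an N-terminal FLAG tag, the codon-optimized CBLN3 region (which the record calls the extracellular domain), and a C-terminal human IgG Fc. The FLAG tag itself is not annotated in the table. The annotation tool matched the insert to mouse Cbln3, whereas the catalogue lists it as human, and it labelled the Fc region as overlapping IGHG1 and IGHG4 fragments. The depositor notes a NotI site after the FLAG tag and an XbaI site before the Fc, so the insert sits between two defined restriction sites. A depositor comment about the reverse sequencing primer refers to CBLN1, which looks like a carry-over from a sibling construct.

The record does not state applications beyond expression. Fc fusions of this kind are typically secreted from transfected mammalian cells, captured through the Fc moiety, and used as soluble probes in binding or interaction assays.
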