Features (pLannotate 1.2.2; 20 found; start..end, strand, type, name):
      1..25      +  rep_origin     M13 ori (fragment): M13 bacteriophage origin of replication; arrow indicates direction of (+) strand synthesis
     29..183     -  CDS            lacZα (fragment): LacZα fragment of β-galactosidase; lacZ fragment
    343..722     +  enhancer       CMV enhancer: human cytomegalovirus immediate early enhancer
    795..812     -  promoter       CMV promoter (fragment): human cytomegalovirus (CMV) immediate early promoter
    827..926     +  promoter       CMVd1 promoter: truncated human cytomegalovirus (CMV) immediate early promoter that yields slightly reduced expression relative to the full-length promoter
    956..1045    +  CDS            prolactin signal sequence: signal sequence from bovine prolactin
   1076..1597    +  CDS            Cbln3 (fragment): CBLN3_MOUSE - Experimental evidence at protein level: Swiss-Prot protein existence level 1. May be involved in synaptic functions in the CNS. From Mus musculus (Mouse).
   2162..2572    +  CDS            IGHG1 (fragment): IGHG1_HUMAN - Experimental evidence at protein level: Swiss-Prot protein existence level 1. Constant region of immunoglobulin heavy chains. Immunoglobulins, also known as antibodies, are membrane-bound or secreted glycoproteins produced by B lymphocytes. In the recognition phase of humoral immunity, the membrane-bound immunoglobulins serve as receptors which, upon binding of a specific antigen, trigger the clonal expansion and differentiation of B lymphocytes into immunoglobulins- secreting plasma cells. Secreted immunoglobulins mediate the effector phase of humoral immunity, which results in
   2538..2909    +  CDS            IGHG4 (fragment): IGHG4_HUMAN - Experimental evidence at protein level: Swiss-Prot protein existence level 1. Constant region of immunoglobulin heavy chains. Immunoglobulins, also known as antibodies, are membrane-bound or secreted glycoproteins produced by B lymphocytes. In the recognition phase of humoral immunity, the membrane-bound immunoglobulins serve as receptors which, upon binding of a specific antigen, trigger the clonal expansion and differentiation of B lymphocytes into immunoglobulins- secreting plasma cells. Secreted immunoglobulins mediate the effector phase of humoral immunity, which results in
   2933..3555    +  polyA_signal   hGH poly(A) signal: human growth hormone polyadenylation signal
   3584..3913    +  promoter       SV40 promoter: SV40 enhancer and early promoter
   3952..3970    -  promoter       T7 promoter: promoter for bacteriophage T7 RNA polymerase
   4008..4024    -  protein_bind   lac operator: The lac repressor binds to the lac operator to inhibit transcription in E. coli. This inhibition can be relieved by adding lactose or isopropyl-β-D-thiogalactopyranoside (IPTG). lac repressor encoded by lacI
   4032..4062    -  promoter       lac promoter: promoter for the E. coli lac operon
   4077..4098    -  protein_bind   CAP binding site: CAP binding activates transcription in the presence of cAMP. E. coli catabolite activator protein
   4111..4203    -  CDS            lacI (fragment): lac repressor; lacI; The lac repressor binds to the lac operator to inhibit transcription in E. coli. This inhibition can be relieved by adding lactose or isopropyl-β-D-thiogalactopyranoside (IPTG).
   4386..4974    -  rep_origin     ori: high-copy-number ColE1/pMB1/pBR322/pUC origin of replication
   5145..6005    -  CDS            AmpR: β-lactamase; bla; confers resistance to ampicillin, carbenicillin, and related antibiotics
   6006..6110    -  promoter       AmpR promoter: bla
   6137..6565    +  rep_origin     f1 ori (sequence partly withheld): f1 bacteriophage origin of replication; arrow indicates direction of (+) strand synthesis
>Addgene plasmid #115768 | pCMV6-XL4 FLAG-CBLN3-Fc | addgene full sequence | sequence record 223837 | Addgene NGS Result
AACAAAATATTAACGCTTACAATTTCCATTCGCCATTCAGGCTGCGCAACTGTTGGGAAGGGCGATCGGT
GCGGGCCTCTTCGCTATTACGCCAGCTGGCGAAAGGGGGATGTGCTGCAAGGCGATTAAGTTGGGTAACG
CCAGGGTTTTCCCAGTCACGACGTTGTAAAACGACGGCCAGTGCCAAGCTGATCTATACATTGAATCAAT
ATTGGCAATTAGCCATATTAGTCATTGGTTATATAGCATAAATCAATATTGGCTATTGGCCATTGCATAC
GTTGTATCTATATCATAATATGTACATTTATATTGGCTCATGTCCAATATGACCGCCATGTTGACATTGA
TTATTGACTAGTTATTAATAGTAATCAATTACGGGGTCATTAGTTCATAGCCCATATATGGAGTTCCGCG
TTACATAACTTACGGTAAATGGCCCGCCTGGCTGACCGCCCAACGACCCCCGCCCATTGACGTCAATAAT
GACGTATGTTCCCATAGTAACGCCAATAGGGACTTTCCATTGACGTCAATGGGTGGAGTATTTACGGTAA
ACTGCCCACTTGGCAGTACATCAAGTGTATCATATGCCAAGTCCGCCCCCTATTGACGTCAATGACGGTA
AATGGCCCGCCTGGCATTATGCCCAGTACATGACCTTACGGGACTTTCCTACTTGGCAGTACATCTACGT
ATTAGTCATCGCTATTACCATGGTGATGCGGTTTTGGCAGTACACCAATGGGCGTGGATAGCGGTTTGAC
TCACGGGGATTTTCAAGTCTCCACCCCATTGACGTCAATGGGAGTTTGTTTTGGCACCAAAATCAACGGG
ACTTTCCAAAATGTCGTAATAACCCCGCCCCGTTGACGCAAATGGGCGGTAGGCGTGTACGGTGGGAGGT
CTATATAAGCAGAGCTCGTTTAGTGAACCGTCAGATATCGCCACCATGGACAGCAAAGGTTCGTCGCAGA
AAGGGTCCCGCCTGCTCCTGCTGCTGGTGGTGTCAAATCTACTCTTGTGCCAGGGTGTGGTCTCCGACTA
CAAAGACGATGACGACAAGGCGGCCGCTCAAGAGGGCAGCGAGCCTGTGCTGCTGGAGGGAGAGTGTCTG
GTGGTGTGCGAGCCTGGCAGAGCTGCTGCCGGAGGACCTGGAGGAGCCGCTCTGGGCGAAGCCCCTCCTG
GAAGAGTGGCCTTCGCCGCCGTGAGAAGCCACCACCACGAACCTGCCGGAGAGACAGGCAACGGCACCAG
CGGCGCCATCTACTTCGACCAGGTGCTGGTGAACGAGGGCGGCGGCTTCGACAGAGCCAGCGGCAGCTTC
GTGGCCCCCGTGAGAGGCGTGTACAGCTTCAGATTCCACGTGGTGAAGGTGTACAACAGACAGACCGTCC
AGGTGAGCCTGATGCTGAACACCTGGCCCGTGATCAGCGCCTTCGCCAACGACCCCGACGTGACCAGAGA
GGCCGCCACCAGCAGCGTGCTGCTGCCTCTGGACCCCGGCGACAGAGTGAGCCTGAGACTGAGAAGAGGC
AACCTGCTGGGCGGCTGGAAGTACAGCAGCTTCAGCGGCTTCCTGATCTTCCCCCTGGGTCTAGAGGTGC
TCTTCCAGGGGCCTGATCCCGATCCCGAGGGTGAGTACTAAGCTTCAGCGCTCCTGCCTGGACGCATCCC
GGCTATGCAGCCCCAGTCCAGGGCAGCAAGGCAGGCCCCGTCTGCCTCTTCACCCGGAGGCCTCTGCCCG
CCCCACTCATGCTCAGGGAGAGGGTCTTCTGGCTTTTTCCCCAGGCTCTGGGCAGGCACAGGCTAGGTGC
CCCTAACCCAGGCCCTGCACACAAAGGGGCAGGTGCTGGGCTCAGACCTGCCAAGAGCCATATCCGGGAG
GACCCTGCCCCTGACCTAAGCCCACCCCAAAGGCCAAACTCTCCACTCCCTCAGCTCGGACACCTTCTCT
CCTCCCAGATTCCAGTAACTCCCAATCTTCTCTCTGCAGAGCCCAAATCTTGTGACAAAACTCACACATG
CCCACCGTGCCCAGGTAAGCCAGCCCAGGCCTCGCCCTCCAGCTCAAGGCGGGACAGGTGCCCTAGAGTA
GCCTGCATCCAGGGACAGGCCCCAGCCGGGTGCTGACACGTCCACCTCCATCTCTTCCTCAGCACCTGAA
CTCCTGGGGGGACCGTCAGTCTTCCTCTTCCCCCCAAAACCCAAGGACACCCTCATGATCTCCCGGACCC
CTGAGGTCACATGCGTGGTGGTGGACGTGAGCCACGAAGACCCTGAGGTCAAGTTCAACTGGTACGTGGA
CGGCGTGGAGGTGCATAATGCCAAGACAAAGCCGCGGGAGGAGCAGTACAACAGCACGTACCGTGTGGTC
AGCGTCCTCACCGTCCTGCACCAGGACTGGCTGAATGGCAAGGAGTACAAGTGCAAGGTCTCCAACAAAG
CCCTCCCAGCCCCCATCGAGAAAACCATCTCCAAAGCCAAAGGTGGGACCCGTGGGGTGCGAGGGCCACA
TGGACAGAGGCCGGCTCGGCCCACCCTCTGCCCTGAGAGTGACCGCTGTACCAACCTCTGTCCCTACAGG
GCAGCCCCGAGAACCACAGGTGTACACCCTGCCCCCATCCCGGGATGAGCTGACCAAGAACCAGGTCAGC
CTGACCTGCCTGGTCAAAGGCTTCTATCCCAGCGACATCGCCGTGGAGTGGGAGAGCAATGGGCAGCCGG
AGAACAACTACAAGACCACGCCTCCCGTGCTGGACTCCGACGGCTCCTTCTTCCTCTACAGCAAGCTCAC
CGTGGACAAGAGCAGGTGGCAGCAGGGGAACGTCTTCTCATGCTCCGTGATGCATGAGGCTCTGCACAAC
CACTACACGCAGAAGAGCCTCTCCCTGTCTCCGGGTAAATGAGTGCGACGGCCGCGACTCTAGGGTGGCA
TCCCTGTGACCCCTCCCCAGTGCCTCTCCTGGCCCTGGAAGTTGCCACTCCAGTGCCCACCAGCCTTGTC
CTAATAAAATTAAGTTGCATCATTTTGTCTGACTAGGTGTCCTTCTATAATATTATGGGGTGGAGGGGGG
TGGTATGGAGCAAGGGGCAAGTTGGGAAGACAACCTGTAGGGCCTGCGGGGTCTATTGGGAACCAAGCTG
GAGTGCAGTGGCACAATCTTGGCTCACTGCAATCTCCGCCTCCTGGGTTCAAGCGATTCTCCTGCCTCAG
CCTCCCGAGTTGTTGGGATTCCAGGCATGCATGACCAGGCTCAGCTAATTTTTGTTTTTTTGGTAGAGAC
GGGGTTTCACCATATTGGCCAGGCTGGTCTCCAACTCCTAATCTCAGGTGATCTACCCACCTTGGCCTCC
CAAATTGCTGGGATTACAGGCGTGAACCACTGCTCCCTTCCCTGTCCTTCTGATTTTAAAATAACTATAC
CAGCAGGAGGACGTCCAGACACAGCATAGGCTACCTGGCCATGCCCAACCGGTGGGACATTTGAGTTGCT
TGCTTGGCACTGTCCTCTCATGCGTTGGGTCCACTCAGTAGATGCCTGTTGAATTGGGTACGCGGCCAGC
TTGGCTGTGGAATGTGTGTCAGTTAGGGTGTGGAAAGTCCCCAGGCTCCCCAGCAGGCAGAAGTATGCAA
AGCATGCATCTCAATTAGTCAGCAACCAGGTGTGGAAAGTCCCCAGGCTCCCCAGCAGGCAGAAGTATGC
AAAGCATGCATCTCAATTAGTCAGCAACCATAGTCCCGCCCCTAACTCCGCCCATCCCGCCCCTAACTCC
GCCCAGTTCCGCCCATTCTCCGCCCCATGGCTGACTAATTTTTTTTATTTATGCAGAGGCCGAGGCCGCC
TCGGCCTCTGAGCTATTCCAGAAGTAGTGAGGAGGCTTTTTTGGAGGCCTAGGCTTTTGCAAAAAGCTCC
TCGAGGAACTGAAAAACCAGAAAGTTAATTCCCTATAGTGAGTCGTATTAAATTCGTAATCATGTCATAG
CTGTTTCCTGTGTGAAATTGTTATCCGCTCACAATTCCACACAACATACGAGCCGGAAGCATAAAGTGTA
AAGCCTGGGGTGCCTAATGAGTGAGCTAACTCACATTAATTGCGTTGCGCTCACTGCCCGCTTTCCAGTC
GGGAAACCTGTCGTGCCAGCTGCATTAATGAATCGGCCAACGCGCGGGGAGAGGCGGTTTGCGTATTGGG
CGCTCTTCCGCTTCCTCGCTCACTGACTCGCTGCGCTCGGTCGTTCGGCTGCGGCGAGCGGTATCAGCTC
ACTCAAAGGCGGTAATACGGTTATCCACAGAATCAGGGGATAACGCAGGAAAGAACATGTGAGCAAAAGG
CCAGCAAAAGGCCAGGAACCGTAAAAAGGCCGCGTTGCTGGCGTTTTTCCATAGGCTCCGCCCCCCTGAC
GAGCATCACAAAAATCGACGCTCAAGTCAGAGGTGGCGAAACCCGACAGGACTATAAAGATACCAGGCGT
TTCCCCCTGGAAGCTCCCTCGTGCGCTCTCCTGTTCCGACCCTGCCGCTTACCGGATACCTGTCCGCCTT
TCTCCCTTCGGGAAGCGTGGCGCTTTCTCATAGCTCACGCTGTAGGTATCTCAGTTCGGTGTAGGTCGTT
CGCTCCAAGCTGGGCTGTGTGCACGAACCCCCCGTTCAGCCCGACCGCTGCGCCTTATCCGGTAACTATC
GTCTTGAGTCCAACCCGGTAAGACACGACTTATCGCCACTGGCAGCAGCCACTGGTAACAGGATTAGCAG
AGCGAGGTATGTAGGCGGTGCTACATAGTTCTTGAAGTGGTGGCCTAACTACGGCTACACTAGAAGAACA
GTATTTGGTATCTGCGCTCTGCTGAAGCCAGTTACCTTCGGAAAAAGAGTTGGTAGCTCTTGATCCGGCA
AACAAACCACCGCTGGTAGCGGTGGTTTTTTTGTTTGCAAGCAGCAGATTACGCGCAGAAAAAAAGGATC
TCAAGAAGATCCTTTGATCTTTTCTACGGGGTCTGACGCTCAGTGGAACGAAAACTCACGTTAAGGGATT
TTGGTCATGAGATTATCAAAAAGGATCTTCACCTAGATCCTTTTAAATTAAAAATGAAGTTTTAAATCAA
TCTAAAGTATATATGAGTAAACTTGGTCTGACAGTTACCAATGCTTAATCAGTGAGGCACCTATCTCAGC
GATCTGTCTATTTCGTTCATCCATAGTTGCCTGACTCCCCGTCGTGTAGATAACTACGATACGGGAGGGC
TTACCATCTGGCCCCAGTGCTGCAATGATACCGCGAGACCCACGCTCACCGGCTCCAGATTTATCAGCAA
TAAACCAGCCAGCCGGAAGGGCCGAGCGCAGAAGTGGTCCTGCAACTTTATCCGCCTCCATCCAGTCTAT
TAATTGTTGCCGGGAAGCTAGAGTAAGTAGTTCGCCAGTTAATAGTTTGCGCAACGTTGTTGCCATTGCT
ACAGGCATCGTGGTGTCACGCTCGTCGTTTGGTATGGCTTCATTCAGCTCCGGTTCCCAACGATCAAGGC
GAGTTACATGATCCCCCATGTTGTGCAAAAAAGCGGTTAGCTCCTTCGGTCCTCCGATCGTTGTCAGAAG
TAAGTTGGCCGCAGTGTTATCACTCATGGTTATGGCAGCACTGCATAATTCTCTTACTGTCATGCCATCC
GTAAGATGCTTTTCTGTGACTGGTGAGTACTCAACCAAGTCATTCTGAGAATAGTGTATGCGGCGACCGA
GTTGCTCTTGCCCGGCGTCAATACGGGATAATACCGCGCCACATAGCAGAACTTTAAAAGTGCTCATCAT
TGGAAAACGTTCTTCGGGGCGAAAACTCTCAAGGATCTTACCGCTGTTGAGATCCAGTTCGATGTAACCC
ACTCGTGCACCCAACTGATCTTCAGCATCTTTTACTTTCACCAGCGTTTCTGGGTGAGCAAAAACAGGAA
GGCAAAATGCCGCAAAAAAGGGAATAAGGGCGACACGGAAATGTTGAATACTCATACTCTTCCTTTTTCA
ATATTATTGAAGCATTTATCAGGGTTATTGTCTCATGAGCGGATACATATTTGAATGTATTTAGAAAAAT
AAACAAATAGGGGTTCCGCGCACATTTCCCCGAAAAGTGCCACCTG
[124 nt withheld, positions 6137-6260]
C
[91 nt withheld, positions 6262-6352]
A
[49 nt withheld, positions 6354-6402]
CCTTTGACGTTGGAGTCCACGTTCTTT
[37 nt withheld, positions 6430-6466]
ACCCTATCTCGGTCTATTCTTTTGATTTATAAGGGATTTTGCCGATTTCGGCCTATTGGTTAAAAAATGA
GCTGATTTAACAAAAATTTAACGCGAATTTT
